>Addgene plasmid #46239 | pcDNA3-FLAG-HA-CAD S1859A | depositor partial sequence | sequence record 66343 | insert and surrounding sequence
GGCTTATCGAAATTAATACGACTCACTATAGGGAGACCCAAGCTTGGTACCGAGCTCGGATCGATATCGC
CGGCCGCCATGGACTACAAGGACGACGATGACAAGTACCCTTATGACGTGCCCGATTACGCTAGCGGCCG
CTCGTCTGCGTGCTTGCCCTGTCTCAGCTCCGACCCGATGGCGGCCCTGGTGTTGGAGGACGGGTCGGTG
CTGCAGGGCCGGCCCTTTGGGGCCGCTGTGTCGACTGCTGGGGAAGTGGTGTTTCAGACCGGCATGGTCG
GCTACCCAGAGGCCCTCACTGACCCTTCCTACAAAGCTCAGATCCTAGTGCTAACGTATCCTCTCATCGG
CAACTACGGCATTCCCTCAGATGAAGAGGACGAGTTCGGCCTGAGCAAGTGGTTTGAATCCTCGGAGATC
CACGTGGCGGGACTTGTAGTGGGAGAATGCTGTCCCACACCCAGCCACTGGAGTGCCAACTGCACCCTGC
ATGAGTGGCTGCAACAGCGTGGCATCCCCGGCCTGCAAGGAGTGGACACTCGGGAGCTGACTAAGAAGTT
GCGGGAGCAAGGGTCTCTTTTGGGGAAGCTGGTCCAGAAAGGGACAGAGCCGTCAGCCCTGCCATTCGTG
GACCCCAATGCCAGGCCCCTGGCACCAGAGGTCTCTATTAAGACTCCACGGGTATTCAATGCAGGGGGTG
CCCCTCGGATCTGTGCTCTGGATTGTGGCCTCAAGTATAATCAGATCCGATGTCTCTGCCAGCTTGGGGC
TGAAGTTACCGTGGTACCCTGGGACCACGAGTTAGACAGTCAGAAATATGACGGTCTCTTCCTAAGTAAT
GGACCCGGTGACCCTGCCTCTTACCCGGGTGTGGTGTCCACACTGAGCCGAGTCTTGTCTGAACCTAACC
CCCGACCTGTGTTTGGAATCTGCCTTGGACACCAGCTGTTGGCTTTAGCCATCGGGGCCAAAACTTACAA
GATGAGATACGGAAACCGAGGCCACAACCAGCCCTGTTTACTGGTGGGCACTGGGCGCTGCTTTCTGACG
TCCCAGAATCATGGGTTTGCAGTGGACGCAGATTCGCTGCCAGCAGGCTGGGCTCCTCTGTTCACCAATG
CCAATGACTGTTCCAATGAAGGCATAGTGCACGACAGCCTGCCCTTCTTCAGTGTCCAGTTTCACCCAGA
GCACCGGGCCGGCCCTTCAGATATGGAACTGCTCTTCGATGTATTTCTAGAAACTGTGAGAGAGGCTGCA
GCTGGGAACATTGGGGGCCAGACAGTAAGAGAACGCTTGGCTCAGCGCCTCTGTCCCCCTGAGCTCCCCA
TTCCTGGTTCTGGGCTCCCGCCTCCACGAAAGGTTCTAATCCTAGGCTCAGGGGGCCTCTCCATTGGCCA
AGCTGGAGAATTTGACTACTCGGGCTCTCAGGCAATTAAAGCCCTAAAGGAGGAAAACATCCAGACATTA
CTAATCAACCCCAACATTGCCACAGTGCAGACTTCTCAGGGGCTGGCAGACAAGGTCTATTTCCTTCCCA
TAACACTTCACTACGTAACCCAGGTAATTCGTAATGAACGCCCAGATGGTGTGTTACTGACTTTTGGGGG
TCAAACAGCCCTGAACTGCGGTGTGGAGCTGACCAAAGCTGGGGTACTGGCTCGATATGGGGTCCGGGTC
TTGGGTACACCCGTGGAGACCATTGAACTGACTGAGGACCGACGAGCCTTCGCTGCCAGGATGGCTGAGA
TCGGAGAGCATGTCGCCCCCAGTGAAGCGGCAAATTCTCTTGAACAGGCTCAGGCAGCTGCCGAGCGACT
AGGCTACCCTGTGCTGGTGCGAGCAGCCTTTGCCCTGGGTGGTCTCGGTTCTGGCTTTGCTTCCACCAAA
GAGGAACTCTCAGCTCTTGTGGCTCCAGCTTTTGCCCATACCAGTCAGGTGCTGATAGACAAGTCTCTGA
AGGGCTGGAAGGAGATTGAATATGAGGTGGTGAGAGACGCCTATGGCAACTGCGTAACGGTATGCAACAT
GGAGAACTTAGACCCACTGGGCATTCATACTGGTGAATCCATAGTGGTGGCTCCGAGCCAGACACTGAAT
GACAGAGAGTACCAGCTTCTGCGACGGACAGCTATCAAGGTCACTCAGCACCTGGGCATTGTCGGGGAGT
GCAATGTACAGTATGCTTTGAACCCCGAGTCTGAGCAGTATTACATCATTGAAGTGAATGCCAGGCTCTC
CCGAAGCTCTGCCCTGGCCAGTAAGGCCACAGGCTATCCACTAGCCTATGTGGCAGCCAAGCTAGCATTG
GGCATTCCCCTGCCAGAGCTCAGAAACTCTGTTACGGGAGGAACAGCAGCCTTTGAGCCCAGCCTGGACT
ACTGCGTGGTAAAGATTCCTCGCTGGGACCTCAGCAAGTTCCTACGTGTCAGTACGAAGATTGGGAGTTG
CATGAAGAGTGTTGGCGAGGTCATGGGCATCGGGCGGTCCTTTGAGGAGGCCTTCCAAAAGGCCCTGCGC
ATGGTCGATGAGAACTGCGTAGGCTTCGACCATACAGTAAAGCCAGTCAGCGACATGGAGCTGGAGACTC
CGACGGATAAGCGGATCTTTGTGGTGGCTGCCGCTCTGTGGGCTGGCTACTCTGTGGAGCGCCTCTACGA
GCTCACCCGCATTGATTGCTGGTTCCTGCACCGGATGAAGCGCATTGTGACCCACGCCCAGTTGCTGGAA
CAACACCGTGGACAAGCTTTACCCCAAGACCTGCTGCACCAGGCCAAGTGCCTCGGCTTCTCAGACAAGC
AGATTGCCCTGGCAGTCCTGAGCACAGAGCTGGCTGTTCGGAAGCTGCGTCAGGAACTGGGGATCTGCCC
AGCGGTGAAACAGATTGACACAGTTGCAGCTGAGTGGCCAGCCCAGACAAATTACCTGTACCTGACATAC
TGGGGCAACACCCATGACCTCGACTTTCGGGCACCTCACGTCCTGGTCCTTGGCTCTGGTGTCTACCGGA
TTGGCTCCAGTGTTGAGTTTGATTGGTGTGCTGTGGGTTGCATCCAGCAGCTCCGGAAGATGGGTTATAA
GACCATCATGGTGAACTACAACCCAGAGACAGTCAGCACCGACTATGATATGTGTGACCGACTCTACTTT
GATGAGATCTCTTTTGAGGTGGTGATGGACATCTATGAGTTAGAGAACCCCGAAGGTGTGATCCTGTCCA
TGGGTGGGCAGCTGCCCAACAACATGGCCATGGCTTTGCATCGGCAGCAGTGCCGAGTGCTGGGCACCTC
CCCCGAAGCCATCGACTCAGCCGAGAACCGATTCAAGTTCTCCCGGCTCCTAGATACCATCGGTATCAGC
CAGCCTCAGTGGCGAGAGCTCAGTGACCTTGAGTCTGCTCGCCAGTTCTGCCACACGGTCGGGTACCCCT
GCGTAGTGCGCCCCTCCTATGTGCTCAGCGGTGCTGCTATGAATGTGGCGTACACCGACGGGGACCTGGA
GCGTTTCCTGAGCAGTGCGGCCGCCGTCTCTAAGGAGCACCCCGTAGTCATCTCCAAGTTCATTCAGGAA
GCAAAGGAGATCGACGTGGACGCGGTGGCCTGTGACGGCATCGTGTCGGCCATTGCCATCTCTGAGCACG
TGGAGAATGCAGGTGTGCATTCAGGTGATGCCACGCTGGTGACCCCCCCACAAGACATCACCCCGAAAAC
TCTGGAGCGGATCAAAGCCATTGTGCATGCTGTGGGCCAGGAGCTACAGGTTACAGGACCCTTCAATCTG
CAGCTCATTGCCAAGGATGACCAGCTGAAGGTTATTGAATGCAACGTGCGTGTATCTCGCTCTTTCCCCT
TCGTGTCCAAGACACTGGGTGTTGATCTAGTAGCCTTGGCCACAAGGATCATCATGGGGGAGAAAGTAGA
GCCCGTGGGGCTCATGACTGGCTCTGGAGTCGTGGGAGTAAAGGTACCTCAGTTCTCCTTCTCACGCTTG
GCCGGTGCCGACGTGGTACTTGGTGTGGAGATGACCAGTACTGGAGAGGTGGCCGGCTTCGGAGAGAGCC
GTTGTGAAGCCTACCTCAAAGCCATGCTCAGCACTGGCTTTAAGATCCCAGAGAAGAACATCCTGCTGAC
TATTGGCAGCTACAAGAACAAAAGTGAGCTGCTCCCAACTGTGCGGTTGCTGGAGAGCCTGGGCTACAGC
CTCTATGCCAGCCTGGGTACGGCAGACTTCTACACTGAGCACGGGGTCAAGGTAACAGCTGTGGACTGGC
ACTTTGAAGAGGCGGTGGATGGTGAGTGCCCACCACAACGGAGCATCTTGGATCAGCTGGCTGAAAATCA
CTTTGAGCTAGTGATTAACCTGTCCATGCGTGGGGCTGGGGGTCGGCGTCTTTCCTCCTTCGTTACCAAG
GGCTACCGTACCCGGCGTCTGGCCGCTGATTTCTCTGTGCCTCTCATCATTGACATCAAGTGCACCAAAC
TCTTTGTGGAGGCCCTAGGCCAGATCGGCCCAGCCCCTCCTTTGAAAGTGCACGTTGACTGCATGACCTC
CCAGAAGCTAGTGCGCCTGCCCGGATTGATTGATGTCCACGTGCACCTTCGGGAACCAGGTGGGACACAC
AAAGAGGACTTTGCCTCAGGCACAGCTGCTGCCTTGGCTGGGGGTGTCACCATGGTTTGTGCTATGCCTA
ATACCCGACCCCCCATCATTGATGCTCCTGCTCTCGCCCTTGCCCAGAAGCTGGCAGAGGCTGGCGCCCG
CTGTGACTTTACCTTATTCCTTGGAGCCTCATCTGAGAACGCGGGGACTCTGGGTGCTGTGGCCGGCTCT
GCAGCAGGCCTGAAGCTCTACCTCAACGAGACCTTCTCTGAGCTGCGGCTGGACAGTGTGGCCCAGTGGA
TGGAGCATTTTGAAACCTGGCCTGCCCACCTCCCCATTGTGGCCCATGCAGAGCGGCAGAGTGTCGCTGC
GGTCCTCATGGTGGCTCAGCTGACCCAGCGTCCAGTGCACATATGTCATGTGGCTCGGAAGGAAGAGATC
CTGTTGATTAAAACTGCAAAGGCGCAGGGGCTGCCAGTGACCTGTGAGGTCGCTCCTCACCACCTGTTCC
TAAACCGGGAAGACTTGGAGCGCCTGGGACCTGGGAAGGGAGAGGTCCGTCCTGAGCTTGGGTCCCGAGA
GGATATGGAAGCCCTGTGGGAGAATATGGCAGTCATCGACTGTTTTGCCTCAGACCACGCTCCCCATACC
TTGGAAGAGAAGTGTGGGCCCAAGCCTCCACCTGGCTTCCCGGGCCTAGAGACCATGTTGCCGCTGCTGC
TGACAGCTGTGAGCGAGGGCCGCCTCAGTCTGGATGACCTGCTGCAGCGATTGCACCACAACCCTCGGCG
GATCTTCCACCTGCCTCTCCAGGAGGACACCTATGTAGAGGTGGATCTGGAGCATGAGTGGACAGTCCCC
AGCCACATGCCCTTCTCTAAGGCCCGCTGGACCCCATTTGAAGGACAGAAGGTGAAGGGCACAGTGCGCC
GTGTGGTCTTGCGAGGGGAGGTCGCCTATATTGATGGACAGGTGCTGGTACCCCCGGGCTATGGACAAGA
TGTACGGAAGTGGCCGCAGGGGGTTGTTCCCCAGCCCCCTCCTTCAACTCCCGCCACCACCGAAATCACC
ACGACACCTGAGCGACCACGCCGAGTCATCCCGGGCCTTCCTGATGGCCGCTTCCACCTGCCACCCCGCA
TCCACCGGGCCGCTGACCCAGGTCTGCCAGCTGAGGAACCTAAAGAGAAGCCACCCAGGAAGGTAGTGGA
ACCAGAGCTGATGGGAACCCCTGATGGTCCCTGCTACCCTGCACCACCAGTACCTAGACAGGCATCACCC
CAGAACCTAGGGTCTTCTGGCCTGCTGCACCCCCAGATGTCGCCCCTACTGCACTCCCTAGTGGGCCAGC
ACATCCTGTCTGTCAAGCAGTTCACTAAGGATCAGATGTCTCATCTGTTCAATGTGGCGCACACGCTACG
GATGATGGTACAGAAGGAGCGGAGCCTCGACATCCTGAAGGGGAAGGTCATGGCCTCCATGTTCTACGAG
GTGAGCACCCGCACCAGTAGCTCCTTCGCAGCAGCCATGGCCCGGCTCGGGGGCGCTGTTCTCAGCTTCT
CAGAAGCTACATCCTCCGTCCAAAAGGGCGAGTCCCTTGCTGACTCGGTGCAGACCATGAGTTGCTATGC
TGATGTCATTGTGCTCCGACACCCTCAGCCTGGAGCCGTGGAGCTGGCAGCCAAGCACTGTCGCAGGCCA
GTGATCAATGCTGGGGATGGAGTTGGGGAGCACCCCACACAGGCCCTGCTGGACATCTTCACCATTCGAG
AAGAGCTGGGGACTGTCAATGGCATGACGATCACTATGGTCGGTGACCTGAAGCATGGACGCACAGTGCA
CTCCCTGGCCTGCCTGCTCACCCAGTACCGTGTGAGCCTACGCTACGTGGCACCTCCCAGCCTGCGCATG
CCACCCAGTGTACGGGACTTTGTGGCCTCCCGAGGCACCAAGCAGGAGGAGTTTGAGAGCATCGAGGAGG
CGCTGCCCGACACAGACGTGCTCTACATGACTCGGATCCAGAAAGAACGATTTGGCTCTGTCCAGGAATA
TGAAGCTTGCTTTGGTCAGTTCATCCTCACTCCTCACATCATGACCCGGGCCAAGAAGAAGATGGTGGTG
ATGCACCCAATGCCCCGTGTCAATGAGATAAGTGTGGAGGTGGACTCGGACCCCCGGGCAGCCTACTTCC
GCCAAGCTGAGAACGGCATGTACATCCGCATGGCCCTGCTTGCCACCGTGCTTGGCCGTTTCTAGGTCCC
AGCTTCCTTTCTTGTCTCTTCAGGCCCAGCTGCTGGGCAAGGAATCCCGATGCCCCCCCCACGGGGGCAG
CACACTTAGCAGACAATCCTGGAGCATACAGATAGCCCAAGCACATAGATGTACTAAACTGGGACCATGC
TTTAGGCTCCAGACGAGAGTCTCGAGCATGCATCTAGAGGGCCCTATTCTATAGTGTCACCTAAATGCTA
GAGCTCGCTGATCAGCCTCGACTGTGCCTTCTAGTTGCCAGCCATCTGTTGTTTGCCCCTCCCCCGTGCC
T
