>Addgene plasmid #46239 | pcDNA3-FLAG-HA-CAD S1859A | addgene partial sequence | sequence record 73592 | BGH-rev 5'-TAGAAGGCACAGTCGAGG-3'
CTATAGAATAGGGCCCTCTAGATGCATGCTCGAGACTCTCGTCTGGAGCCTAAAGCATGGTCCCAGTTTA
GTACATCTATGTGCTTGGGCTATCTGTATGCTCCAGGATTGTCTGCTAAGTGTGCTGCCCCCGTGGGGGG
GGCATCGGGATTCCTTGCCCAGCAGCTGGGCCTGAAGAGACAAGAAAGGAAGCTGGGACCTAGAAACGGC
CAAGCACGGTGGCAAGCAGGGCCATGCGGATGTACATGCCGTTCTCAGCTTGGCGGAAGTAGGCTGCCCG
GGGGTCCGAGTCCACCTCCACACTTATCTCATTGACACGGGGCATTGGGTGCATCACCACCATCTTCTTC
TTGGCCCGGGTCATGATGTGAGGAGTGAGGATGAACTGACCAAAGCAAGCTTCATATTCCTGGACAGAGC
CAAATCGTTCTTTCTGGATCCGAGTCATGTAGAGCACGTCTGTGTCGGGCAGCGCCTCCTCGATGCTCTC
AAACTCCTCCTGCTTGGTGCCTCGGGAGGCCACAAAGTCCCGTACACTGGGTGGCATGCGCAGGCTGGGA
GGTGCCACGTAGCGTAGGCTCACACGGTACTGGGTGAGCAGGCAGGCCAGGGAGTGCACTGTGCGTCCAT
GCTTCAGGTCACCGACCATAGTGATCGTCATGCCATTGACAGTCCCCAGCTCTTCTCGAATGGTGAAGAT
GTCCAGCAGGGCCTGTGTGGGGTGCTCCCCAACTCCATCCCCAGCATTGATCACTGGCCTGCGACAGTGC
TTGGCTGCCAGCTCCACGGCTCCAGGCTGAGGGTGTCGGAGCACAATGACATCAGCATAGCAACTCATGG
TCTGCACCGAGTCAGCAAGGGACTCGCCCTTTTGGACGGAGGATGTA
