>Addgene plasmid #46239 | pcDNA3-FLAG-HA-CAD S1859A | addgene partial sequence | sequence record 75142 | Cad-int-F 5'-gaaatcaccacgacacctga-3'
GATGGCCGCTTCCACCTGCCACCCCGCATCCACCGGGCCGCTGACCCAGGTCTGCCAGCTGAGGAACCTA
AAGAGAAGCCACCCAGGAAGGTAGTGGAACCAGAGCTGATGGGAACCCCTGATGGTCCCTGCTACCCTGC
ACCACCAGTACCTAGACAGGCATCACCCCAGAACCTAGGGTCTTCTGGCCTGCTGCACCCCCAGATGTCG
CCCCTACTGCACTCCCTAGTGGGCCAGCACATCCTGTCTGTCAAGCAGTTCACTAAGGATCAGATGTCTC
ATCTGTTCAATGTGGCGCACACGCTACGGATGATGGTACAGAAGGAGCGGAGCCTCGACATCCTGAAGGG
GAAGGTCATGGCCTCCATGTTCTACGAGGTGAGCACCCGCACCAGTAGCTCCTTCGCAGCAGCCATGGCC
CGGCTCGGGGGCGCTGTTCTCAGCTTCTCAGAAGCTACATCCTCCGTCCAAAAGGGCGAGTCCCTTGCTG
ACTCGGTGCAGACCATGAGTTGCTATGCTGATGTCATTGTGCTCCGACACCCTCAGCCTGGAGCCGTGGA
GCTGGCAGCCAAGCACTGTCGCAGGCCAGTGATCAATGCTGGGGATGGAGTTGGGGAGCACCCCACACAG
GCCCTGCTGGACATCTTCACCATTCGAGAAGAGCTGGGGACTGTCAATGGCATGACGATCACTATGGTCG
GTGACCTGAAGCATGGACGCACAGTGCACTCCCTGGCCTGCCTGCTCACCCAGTACCGTGTGAGCCTACG
CTACGTGGCACCTCCCAGCCTGCGCATGCCACCCAGTGTACGGGACTTTGTGGCCTCCCGAGGCACCAAG
CAGGAGGAGTTTGAGAGCATCGAGGAGGCGCTGCCCGACACAGACGTGCTCTACATGACTCGGATCC
