>Addgene plasmid #46239 | pcDNA3-FLAG-HA-CAD S1859A | addgene partial sequence | sequence record 75316 | CMV-F (5'-CGCAAATGGGCGGTAGGCGTG-3')
CTATATAAGCAGAGCTCTCTGGCTAACTAGAGAACCCACTGCTTACTGGCTTATCGAAATTAATACGACT
CACTATAGGGAGACCCAAGCTTGGTACCGAGCTCGGATCGATATCGCCGGCCGCCATGGACTACAAGGAC
GACGATGACAAGTACCCTTATGACGTGCCCGATTACGCTAGCGGCCGCTCGTCTGCGTGCTTGCCCTGTC
TCAGCTCCGACCCGATGGCGGCCCTGGTGTTGGAGGACGGGTCGGTGCTGCAGGGCCGGCCCTTTGGGGC
CGCTGTGTCGACTGCTGGGGAAGTGGTGTTTCAGACCGGCATGGTCGGCTACCCAGAGGCCCTCACTGAC
CCTTCCTACAAAGCTCAGATCCTAGTGCTAACGTATCCTCTCATCGGCAACTACGGCATTCCCTCAGATG
AAGAGGACGAGTTCGGCCTGAGCAAGTGGTTTGAATCCTCGGAGATCCACGTGGCGGGACTTGTAGTGGG
AGAATGCTGTCCCACACCCAGCCACTGGAGTGCCAACTGCACCCTGCATGAGTGGCTGCAACAGCGTGGC
ATCCCCGGCCTGCAAGGAGTGGACACTCGGGAGCTGACTAAGAAGTTGCGGGAGCAAGGGTCTCTTTTGG
GGAAGCTGGTCCAGAAAGGGACAGAGCCGTCAGCCCTGCCATTCGTGGACCCCAATGCCAGGCCCCTGGC
ACCAGAGGTCTCTATTAAGACTCCACGGGTATTCAATGCAGGGGGTGCCCCTCGGATCTGTGCTCTGGAT
TGTGGCCTCAAGTATAATCAGATCCGATGTCTCTGCCAGCTTGGGGCTGAAGTTACCGTGGTACCCTGGG
ACCACGAGTTAGACAGTCAGAAATATGACGGTCTCTTCCTAAGTAATGGACCCGGTGACCCTGCCTCTTA
CCCGGGTGTGGTGTCCACACTGAGCCGAGTCTTGTCTGAACCTAACCCCCGACCTGTGTTTGGAATCTGC
CTTGGACACCA
