[The description below was written by a language model from this plasmid's Addgene catalogue record.]
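Description:
pcDNA3-FLAG-HA-CAD S1859A is a mammalian expression plasmid built on the Invitrogen pcDNA3 backbone, with a recorded total size of about 12.3 kb, of which roughly 6.9 kb is insert. It is maintained in E. coli as a high-copy plasmid under ampicillin selection, and it carries a neomycin resistance marker so that transfected mammalian cells can be selected with G418, which permits stable as well as transient expression. No feature table accompanies the record, so other backbone elements are not individually documented here.

The payload is the mouse Cad cDNA, encoding the large trifunctional enzyme carbamoyl-phosphate synthetase 2, aspartate transcarbamylase and dihydroorotase, which catalyses the first three steps of de novo pyrimidine synthesis. The coding sequence was inserted between EcoRV and XhoI sites, both retained, and is transcribed from the CMV promoter for strong constitutive expression. FLAG and HA epitopes are fused in tandem at the N terminus, which allows detection by immunoblotting and single or sequential affinity purification of the exogenous protein, distinguishing it from endogenous CAD.

The defining feature is the substitution of serine 1859 with alanine, which removes a phosphorylation site and yields a non-phosphorylatable form of the protein. The associated publication concerns the stimulation of de novo pyrimidine synthesis by growth signalling through mTOR and S6K1. In that context the construct serves as a phospho-deficient mutant for comparison with wild-type tagged CAD, to test how phosphorylation at this residue contributes to CAD regulation and pathway activity.
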