Addgene plasmid #46239: pcDNA3-FLAG-HA-CAD S1859A
Purpose: FLAG-HA-CAD with S1859 phosphorylation site mutated to alanine
Depositing lab: Brendan Manning. Depositing organization: Harvard School of Public Health. Publication: Stimulation of de novo pyrimidine synthesis by growth signaling through mTOR and S6K1. Ben-Sahra I, Howell JJ, Asara JM, Manning BD. Science. 2013 Mar 15;339(6125):1323-8. doi: 10.1126/science.1228792. Epub 2013 Feb 21. PubMed 23429703.
Backbone
  Vector backbone: pcDNA3
  Backbone manufacturer: Invitrogen
  Backbone size w/o insert (bp): 5500
  Total vector size (bp): 12345
  Vector type: Mammalian Expression
  Selectable markers: Neomycin (select with G418)
Growth in bacteria
  Bacterial resistance: Ampicillin, 100 μg/mL
  Growth temperature: 37°C
  Growth strain: DH5alpha
  Copy number: High Copy
Gene/Insert
  Gene/Insert name: carbamoyl-phosphate synthetase 2, aspartate transcarbamylase, and dihydroorotase (alt name: CAD)
  Species: M. musculus (mouse)
  Insert size (bp): 6943
  Mutation: Serine 1859 changed to Alanine (S1859A)
  GenBank ID: NM_023525
  Entrez Gene: Cad (a.k.a. 2410008J01Rik, AU018859, Cpad)
  Promoter: cmv
  Tag / fusion protein: FLAG (N terminal on insert); HA (N terminal on insert)
  Cloning method: Restriction Enzyme; 5′ cloning site EcoRV (not destroyed); 3′ cloning site XhoI (not destroyed)
  Sequencing primers: 5′ CMV-F; 3′ tgctgatgtcattgtgctccga
Terms and licenses: Academic/Nonprofit Terms; Industry Terms: Not Available to Industry
How to cite: pcDNA3-FLAG-HA-CAD S1859A was a gift from Brendan Manning (Addgene plasmid # 46239 ; http://n2t.net/addgene:46239 ; RRID:Addgene_46239)
